>Addgene plasmid #16843 | XE221 hWnt-16-pCS2P+ | addgene partial sequence | sequence record 23423 | SP6 5'-ATTTAGGTGACACTATAG-3'
TTTNTCTTTTGAGGATCCACTTAGTAACGGCCGCCAGTGTGCTGGAATTCATGGACAGGGCGGCGCTCCT
GGGACTGGCCCGCTTGTGCGCGCTGTGGGCAGCCCTGCTCGTGCTGTTCCCCTACGGAGCCCAAGGAAAC
TGGATGTGGTTGGGCATTGCCTCCTTCGGGGTTCCAGAGAAGCTGGGCTGCGCCAATTTGCCGCTGAACA
GCCGCCAGAAGGAGCTGTGCAAGAGGAAACCGTACCTGCTGCCGAGCATCCGAGAGGGCGCCCGGCTGGG
CATTCAGGAGTGCAGGAGCCAGTTCAGACACGAGAGATGGAACTGCATGATCACCGCCGCCGCCACTACC
GCCCCGATGGGCGCCAGCCCCCTCTTTGGCTACGAGCTGAGCAGCGGCACCAAAGAGACAGCATTTATTT
ATGCTGTGATGGCTGCAGGCCTGGTGCATTCTGTGACCAGGTCATGCAGTGCAGGCAACATGACAGAGTG
TTCCTGTGACACCACCTTGCAGAACGGCGGCTCAGCAAGTGAAGGCTGGCACTGGGGGGGCTGCTCCGAT
GATGTCCAGTATGGCATGTGGTTCAGCAGAAAGTTCCTAGATTTCCCCATCGGAAACACCACGGGCAAAG
AAAACAAAGTACTATTAGCAATGAACCTACATAACAATGAAGCTGGAANGCAGGCTGTCGCCAAGTTGAT
GTCAGTAGACTGCCGCTGCCACGGAGTTTTCCGGCTCCTGTGCTGTGAAAACATGCTGGAAAAACATGTC
TTCTTTTGAAAAGAATGGCCATTNGTTGA
