[The description below was written by a language model from this plasmid's Addgene catalogue record.]
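Description:
XE221 hWnt-16-pCS2P+ is a Xenopus expression plasmid carrying the human WNT16 coding sequence in the pCS2P+ backbone, a roughly 4.1 kb member of the pCS2 vector family. It is maintained in E. coli as a high-copy plasmid under ampicillin selection. The record gives no feature table and does not list the promoter or other regulatory elements. pCS2-type vectors generally use a strong CMV-derived promoter with an SV40 polyadenylation signal for expression in vertebrate cells and embryos, plus a phage promoter upstream of the polylinker for in vitro synthesis of capped mRNA. The exact arrangement in the pCS2P+ variant should be confirmed from a vector map.

The insert was transferred as an EcoRI fragment from an existing Wnt16 pcDNA3 construct. EcoRI sites flank it at both ends and both were retained, so the fragment can be excised again with a single enzyme. Because the same site was used on both sides, the cloning was not inherently directional, and the record does not explicitly document the orientation. The insert size is not given, and no epitope tags, fusions or reporters are mentioned, so the protein is presumably expressed as untagged WNT16, a secreted ligand of the Wnt signalling family.

The record does not state a specific purpose. The vector type suggests use in gain-of-function studies of Wnt signalling, either by producing mRNA for microinjection into Xenopus (or other vertebrate) embryos or by direct plasmid expression in embryos or cultured cells. Distribution is restricted to academic and nonprofit users.
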