Addgene plasmid #16843: XE221 hWnt-16-pCS2P+
Depositing lab: Randall Moon. Depositing organization: University of Washington.
Backbone
  Vector backbone: pCS2P+
  Backbone size w/o insert (bp): 4100
  Vector type: Xenopus Expression
Growth in bacteria
  Bacterial resistance: Ampicillin, 100 μg/mL
  Growth temperature: 37°C
  Growth strain: DH5alpha
  Copy number: High Copy
Gene/Insert
  Gene/Insert name: hWnt-16 (alt name: wnt16)
  Species: H. sapiens (human)
  Entrez Gene: WNT16
  Cloning method: Restriction Enzyme; 5′ cloning site EcoR1 (not destroyed); 3′ cloning site EcoR1 (not destroyed)
  Sequencing primers: 5′ n/a; 3′ N/A
Terms and licenses: Academic/Nonprofit Terms; Industry Terms: Not Available to Industry
Depositor comments: Description: EcoR1 fragment from a wnt16 pCDNA3 construct from Desheng Lu and Dennis A. Carson, UCSD, was subcloned into pCS2P+ Reference: Clone made by Gilbert Weidinger, Moon lab.
How to cite: XE221 hWnt-16-pCS2P+ was a gift from Randall Moon (Addgene plasmid # 16843 ; http://n2t.net/addgene:16843 ; RRID:Addgene_16843)
